Addgene plasmid #82965: pDONR223_HAVCR2_WT_V5
Purpose: Gateway Donor vector containing HAVCR2, used as an over expression control for gene expression analysis. Part of the Target Accelerator Plasmid Collection.
Depositing lab: Jesse Boehm & Matthew Meyerson & David Root. Depositing organization: Broad Institute. Publication: High-throughput Phenotyping of Lung Cancer Somatic Mutations. Berger AH, Brooks AN, Wu X, Shrestha Y, Chouinard C, Piccioni F, Bagul M, Kamburov A, Imielinski M, Hogstrom L, Zhu C, Yang X, Pantel S, Sakai R, Watson J, Kaplan N, Campbell JD, Singh S, Root DE, Narayan R, Natoli T, Lahr DL, Tirosh I, Tamayo P, Getz G, Wong B, Doench J, Subramanian A, Golub TR, Meyerson M, Boehm JS. Cancer Cell. 2016 Aug 8;30(2):214-28. doi: 10.1016/j.ccell.2016.06.022. Epub 2016 Jul 28. PubMed 27478040.
Backbone
  Vector backbone: pDONR223
  Backbone manufacturer: Invitrogen
  Vector type: Gateway Entry vector
Growth in bacteria
  Bacterial resistance: Spectinomycin, 50 μg/mL
  Growth temperature: 37°C
  Growth strain: DH5alpha
  Copy number: High Copy
Gene/Insert
  Gene/Insert name: HAVCR2 (alt name: NM_032782)
  Species: H. sapiens (human)
  Mutation: R140L
  Entrez Gene: HAVCR2 (a.k.a. CD366, HAVcr-2, KIM-3, SPTCL, TIM3, TIMD-3, TIMD3, Tim-3)
  Promoter: None
  Cloning method: Gateway Cloning
  Sequencing primers: 5′ M13pUC-fwd; 3′ M13-Rev
Terms and licenses: Academic/Nonprofit Terms; Industry Terms: Not Available to Industry
Depositor comments: Open state: NO stop codon immediately follows insert
How to cite: pDONR223_HAVCR2_WT_V5 was a gift from Jesse Boehm & Matthew Meyerson & David Root (Addgene plasmid # 82965 ; http://n2t.net/addgene:82965 ; RRID:Addgene_82965)
