[The description below was written by a language model from this plasmid's Addgene catalogue record and pLannotate feature annotations shown in this document.]
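Description:
pDONR223_HAVCR2_WT_V5 is a Gateway entry clone built on the Invitrogen pDONR223 backbone and carrying the human HAVCR2 open reading frame, which encodes the cell-surface immune receptor also known as TIM-3. It is a small (about 3.7 kb) bacterial plasmid. It replicates at high copy in E. coli from a ColE1/pUC-type origin and is selected with spectinomycin through the aadA (SmR) aminoglycoside adenylyltransferase gene. That gene lies downstream of a class 1 integron Pc promoter fragment and a remnant of a gentamicin resistance gene. rrnB T1 and T2 terminators sit upstream of the cloning region, where they help insulate it from read-through transcription. Short lacZα and lacI fragments are backbone remnants.

The roughly 900 bp HAVCR2 coding sequence is flanked by two attL recombination sites (annotated as attL3 and attL2), so an LR Clonase reaction can move it into any compatible destination vector. The entry clone has no promoter driving the insert; the only nearby promoter is a T7 promoter just outside the attL2 site, pointing toward the insert in the antisense direction. The ORF is in the "open" configuration, with no stop codon after the last codon. It can therefore be read through into a C-terminal tag supplied by the destination vector, presumably the V5 tag in the name, since no V5 feature is annotated here. Although the name says WT, the record lists an R140L change relative to the reference transcript, and it does not explain the discrepancy. The plasmid belongs to the Target Accelerator Plasmid Collection and served as an overexpression control for gene expression analysis in a high-throughput study phenotyping lung cancer somatic mutations.
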