Features (pLannotate 1.2.2; 12 found; start..end, strand, type, name):
     49..85      -  CDS            lacZα (fragment): LacZα fragment of β-galactosidase; lacZ fragment
    102..197     +  protein_bind   attL3: mutant version of attL; recombination site for the Gateway® LR reaction LR Clonase™
    200..1102    +  CDS            HAVCR2: HAVR2_HUMAN - Also known as TIM3, TIMD3. Experimental evidence at protein level: Swiss-Prot protein existence level 1. Cell surface receptor implicated in modulating innate and adaptive immune responses. Generally accepted to have an inhibiting function. Reports on stimulating functions suggest that the activity may be influenced by the cellular context and/or the respective ligand (PubMed:24825777). Regulates macrophage activation (PubMed:11823861). Inhibits T-helper type 1 lymphocyte (Th1)-mediated auto- and alloimmune responses and promotes immunological tolerance (PubMed:14556005). In CD8+
   1104..1203    -  protein_bind   attL2: mutant version of attL; recombination site for the Gateway® LR reaction LR Clonase™
   1221..1239    -  promoter       T7 promoter: promoter for bacteriophage T7 RNA polymerase
   1429..1452    +  promoter       Pc promoter (fragment): intI1 (promoter lies within the coding sequence); class 1 integron promoter
   1628..1684    +  CDS            GmR (fragment): gentamycin acetyltransferase; aacC1; confers resistance to gentamycin
   1691..2482    +  CDS            SmR: aminoglycoside adenylyltransferase (Murphy, 1985); aadA; confers resistance to spectinomycin and streptomycin
   2575..3163    +  rep_origin     ori: high-copy-number ColE1/pMB1/pBR322/pUC origin of replication
   3346..3438    +  CDS            lacI (fragment): lac repressor; lacI; The lac repressor binds to the lac operator to inhibit transcription in E. coli. This inhibition can be relieved by adding lactose or isopropyl-β-D-thiogalactopyranoside (IPTG).
   3493..3520    -  terminator     rrnB T2 terminator: transcription terminator T2 from the E. coli rrnB gene
   3652..2       +  terminator     rrnB T1 terminator (across the origin): Escherichia coli rrnB; transcription terminator T1 from the E. coli rrnB gene
>Addgene plasmid #82965 | pDONR223_HAVCR2_WT_V5 | addgene full sequence | sequence record 162701 | Addgene NGS result
ATTTGATGCCTGGCAGTTCCCTACTCTCGCGTTAACGCTAGCATGGATGTTTTCCCAGTCACGACGTTGT
AAAACGACGGCCAGTCTTAAGCTCGGGCCCCAAATAATGATTTTATTTTGACTGATAGTGACCTGTTCGT
TGCAACAAATTGATGAGCAATGCTTTTTTATAATGCCAACTTTGTACAAAAAAGTTGGCATGTTTTCACA
TCTTCCCTTTGACTGTGTCCTGCTGCTGCTGCTGCTACTACTTACAAGGTCCTCAGAAGTGGAATACAGA
GCGGAGGTCGGTCAGAATGCCTATCTGCCCTGCTTCTACACCCCAGCCGCCCCAGGGAACCTCGTGCCCG
TCTGCTGGGGCAAAGGAGCCTGTCCTGTGTTTGAATGTGGCAACGTGGTGCTCAGGACTGATGAAAGGGA
TGTGAATTATTGGACATCCAGATACTGGCTAAATGGGGATTTCCGCAAAGGAGATGTGTCCCTGACCATA
GAGAATGTGACTCTAGCAGACAGTGGGATCTACTGCTGCCGGATCCAAATCCCAGGCATAATGAATGATG
AAAAATTTAACCTGAAGTTGGTCATCAAACCAGCCAAGGTCACCCCTGCACCGACTCTGCAGAGAGACTT
CACTGCAGCCTTTCCAAGGATGCTTACCACCAGGGGACATGGCCCAGCAGAGACACAGACACTGGGGAGC
CTCCCTGATATAAATCTAACACAAATATCCACATTGGCCAATGAGTTACGGGACTCTAGATTGGCCAATG
ACTTACGGGACTCTGGAGCAACCATCAGAATAGGCATCTACATCGGAGCAGGGATCTGTGCTGGGCTGGC
TCTGGCTCTTATCTTCGGCGCTTTAATTTTCAAATGGTATTCTCATAGCAAAGAGAAGATACAGAATTTA
AGCCTCATCTCTTTGGCCAACCTCCCTCCCTCAGGATTGGCAAATGCAGTAGCAGAGGGAATTCGCTCAG
AAGAAAACATCTATACCATTGAAGAGAACGTATATGAAGTGGAGGAGCCCAATGAGTATTATTGCTATGT
CAGCAGCAGGCAGCAACCCTCACAACCTTTGGGTTGTCGCTTTGCAATGCCATACCCAACTTTCTTGTAC
AAAGTTGGCATTATAAGAAAGCATTGCTTATCAATTTGTTGCAACGAACAGGTCACTATCAGTCAAAATA
AAATCATTATTTGCCATCCAGCTGATATCCCCTATAGTGAGTCGTATTACATGGTCATAGCTGTTTCCTG
GCAGCTCTGGCCCGTGTCTCAAAATCTCTGATGTTACATTGCACAAGATAAAAATATATCATCATGCCTC
CTCTAGACCAGCCAGGACAGAAATGCCTCGACTTCGCTGCTACCCAAGGTTGCCGGGTGACGCACACCGT
GGAAACGGATGAAGGCACGAACCCAGTGGACATAAGCCTGTTCGGTTCGTAAGCTGTAATGCAAGTAGCG
TATGCGCTCACGCAACTGGTCCAGAACCTTGACCGAACGCAGCGGTGGTAACGGCGCAGTGGCGGTTTTC
ATGGCTTGTTATGACTGTTTTTTTGGGGTACAGTCTATGCCTCGGGCATCCAAGCAGCAAGCGCGTTACG
CCGTGGGTCGATGTTTGATGTTATGGAGCAGCAACGATGTTACGCAGCAGGGCAGTCGCCCTAAAACAAA
GTTAAACATTATGAGGGAAGCGGTGATCGCCGAAGTATCGACTCAACTATCAGAGGTAGTTGGCGTCATC
GAGCGCCATCTCGAACCGACGTTGCTGGCCGTACATTTGTACGGCTCCGCAGTGGATGGCGGCCTGAAGC
CACACAGTGATATTGATTTGCTGGTTACGGTGACCGTAAGGCTTGATGAAACAACGCGGCGAGCTTTGAT
CAACGACCTTTTGGAAACTTCGGCTTCCCCTGGAGAGAGCGAGATTCTCCGCGCTGTAGAAGTCACCATT
GTTGTGCACGACGACATCATTCCGTGGCGTTATCCAGCTAAGCGCGAACTGCAATTTGGAGAATGGCAGC
GCAATGACATTCTTGCAGGTATCTTCGAGCCAGCCACGATCGACATTGATCTGGCTATCTTGCTGACAAA
AGCAAGAGAACATAGCGTTGCCTTGGTAGGTCCAGCGGCGGAGGAACTCTTTGATCCGGTTCCTGAACAG
GATCTATTTGAGGCGCTAAATGAAACCTTAACGCTATGGAACTCGCCGCCCGACTGGGCTGGCGATGAGC
GAAATGTAGTGCTTACGTTGTCCCGCATTTGGTACAGCGCAGTAACCGGCAAAATCGCGCCGAAGGATGT
CGCTGCCGACTGGGCAATGGAGCGCCTGCCGGCCCAGTATCAGCCCGTCATACTTGAAGCTAGACAGGCT
TATCTTGGACAAGAAGAAGATCGCTTGGCCTCGCGCGCAGATCAGTTGGAAGAATTTGTCCACTACGTGA
AAGGCGAGATCACCAAGGTAGTCGGCAAATAACCCTCGAGCCACCCATGACCAAAATCCCTTAACGTGAG
TTACGCGTCGTTCCACTGAGCGTCAGACCCCGTAGAAAAGATCAAAGGATCTTCTTGAGATCCTTTTTTT
CTGCGCGTAATCTGCTGCTTGCAAACAAAAAAACCACCGCTACCAGCGGTGGTTTGTTTGCCGGATCAAG
AGCTACCAACTCTTTTTCCGAAGGTAACTGGCTTCAGCAGAGCGCAGATACCAAATACTGTTCTTCTAGT
GTAGCCGTAGTTAGGCCACCACTTCAAGAACTCTGTAGCACCGCCTACATACCTCGCTCTGCTAATCCTG
TTACCAGTGGCTGCTGCCAGTGGCGATAAGTCGTGTCTTACCGGGTTGGACTCAAGACGATAGTTACCGG
ATAAGGCGCAGCGGTCGGGCTGAACGGGGGGTTCGTGCACACAGCCCAGCTTGGAGCGAACGACCTACAC
CGAACTGAGATACCTACAGCGTGAGCTATGAGAAAGCGCCACGCTTCCCGAAGGGAGAAAGGCGGACAGG
TATCCGGTAAGCGGCAGGGTCGGAACAGGAGAGCGCACGAGGGAGCTTCCAGGGGGAAACGCCTGGTATC
TTTATAGTCCTGTCGGGTTTCGCCACCTCTGACTTGAGCGTCGATTTTTGTGATGCTCGTCAGGGGGGCG
GAGCCTATGGAAAAACGCCAGCAACGCGGCCTTTTTACGGTTCCTGGCCTTTTGCTGGCCTTTTGCTCAC
ATGTTCTTTCCTGCGTTATCCCCTGATTCTGTGGATAACCGTATTACCGCCTTTGAGTGAGCTGATACCG
CTCGCCGCAGCCGAACGACCGAGCGCAGCGAGTCAGTGAGCGAGGAAGCGGAAGAGCGCCCAATACGCAA
ACCGCCTCTCCCCGCGCGTTGGCCGATTCATTAATGCAGCTGGCACGACAGGTTTCCCGACTGGAAAGCG
GGCAGTGAGCGCAACGCAATTAATACGCGTACCGCTAGCCAGGAAGAGTTTGTAGAAACGCAAAAAGGCC
ATCCGTCAGGATGGCCTTCTGCTTAGTTTGATGCCTGGCAGTTTATGGCGGGCGTCCTGCCCGCCACCCT
CCGGGCCGTTGCTTCACAACGTTCAAATCCGCTCCCGGCGGATTTGTCCTACTCAGGAGAGCGTTCACCG
ACAAACAACAGATAAAACGAAAGGCCCAGTCTTCCGACTGAGCCTTTCGTTTT
