>Addgene plasmid #82965 | pDONR223_HAVCR2_WT_V5 | depositor partial sequence | sequence record 157691 | Insert sequence
ATGTTTTCACATCTTCCCTTTGACTGTGTCCTGCTGCTGCTGCTGCTACTACTTACAAGGTCCTCAGAAG
TGGAATACAGAGCGGAGGTCGGTCAGAATGCCTATCTGCCCTGCTTCTACACCCCAGCCGCCCCAGGGAA
CCTCGTGCCCGTCTGCTGGGGCAAAGGAGCCTGTCCTGTGTTTGAATGTGGCAACGTGGTGCTCAGGACT
GATGAAAGGGATGTGAATTATTGGACATCCAGATACTGGCTAAATGGGGATTTCCGCAAAGGAGATGTGT
CCCTGACCATAGAGAATGTGACTCTAGCAGACAGTGGGATCTACTGCTGCCGGATCCAAATCCCAGGCAT
AATGAATGATGAAAAATTTAACCTGAAGTTGGTCATCAAACCAGCCAAGGTCACCCCTGCACCGACTCTG
CAGAGAGACTTCACTGCAGCCTTTCCAAGGATGCTTACCACCAGGGGACATGGCCCAGCAGAGACACAGA
CACTGGGGAGCCTCCCTGATATAAATCTAACACAAATATCCACATTGGCCAATGAGTTACGGGACTCTAG
ATTGGCCAATGACTTACGGGACTCTGGAGCAACCATCAGAATAGGCATCTACATCGGAGCAGGGATCTGT
GCTGGGCTGGCTCTGGCTCTTATCTTCGGCGCTTTAATTTTCAAATGGTATTCTCATAGCAAAGAGAAGA
TACAGAATTTAAGCCTCATCTCTTTGGCCAACCTCCCTCCCTCAGGATTGGCAAATGCAGTAGCAGAGGG
AATTCGCTCAGAAGAAAACATCTATACCATTGAAGAGAACGTATATGAAGTGGAGGAGCCCAATGAGTAT
TATTGCTATGTCAGCAGCAGGCAGCAACCCTCACAACCTTTGGGTTGTCGCTTTGCAATGCCATAG
